Addgene plasmid #52018: pcDNA3-MAVS-M1A,M142A-invitro(KaganE14)
Purpose: Used for in vitro expression of the human MAVS CDS containing the point mutations M1A,M142A
Depositing lab: Jonathan Kagan. Depositing organization: Boston Children's Hospital. Publication: A Bicistronic MAVS Transcript Highlights a Class of Truncated Variants in Antiviral Immunity. Brubaker SW, Gauthier AE, Mills EW, Ingolia NT, Kagan JC. Cell. 2014 Feb 13;156(4):800-11. doi: 10.1016/j.cell.2014.01.021. PubMed 24529381.
Backbone
  Vector backbone: pcDNA3
  Vector type: Mammalian Expression
Growth in bacteria
  Bacterial resistance: Ampicillin, 100 μg/mL
  Growth temperature: 37°C
  Growth strain: DH5alpha
  Copy number: High Copy
Gene/Insert
  Gene/Insert name: MAVS-M1A,M142A
  Mutation: changed Met 1 to Ala and Met 142 to Ala
  Cloning method: Restriction Enzyme; 5′ cloning site unknown (unknown if destroyed); 3′ cloning site unknown (unknown if destroyed)
  Sequencing primers: 5′ CMV-F; 3′ BGH-Rev
Terms and licenses: Academic/Nonprofit Terms; Industry Terms: Not Available to Industry
Depositor comments: Has extra restriction sites upstream of MAVS start codon. HindIII and XhoI
How to cite: pcDNA3-MAVS-M1A,M142A-invitro(KaganE14) was a gift from Jonathan Kagan (Addgene plasmid # 52018 ; http://n2t.net/addgene:52018 ; RRID:Addgene_52018)
