[The description below was written by a language model from this plasmid's Addgene catalogue record.]
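Description:
pcDNA3-MAVS-M1A,M142A-invitro(KaganE14) is a mammalian expression-type plasmid built on the pcDNA3 backbone and carrying the human MAVS coding sequence with two point mutations, Met 1 to Ala and Met 142 to Ala. It is maintained in bacteria as a high-copy plasmid under ampicillin selection. No feature table accompanies the record, so individual backbone elements are not itemised. The listed sequencing primers (CMV forward and BGH reverse) are consistent with the insert sitting between a CMV promoter and a BGH polyadenylation signal, the usual arrangement in pcDNA3. That backbone also generally provides a phage promoter upstream of the cloning site that can drive in vitro transcription, although the record does not state which promoter is used for this purpose.

The stated purpose is in vitro expression of the mutant MAVS coding sequence. The associated publication title describes the MAVS transcript as bicistronic and giving rise to truncated variants in antiviral immunity. Replacing the methionines at positions 1 and 142 removes two potential translation start codons, so the construct presumably serves to test which protein products depend on initiation at those sites, most likely alongside wild-type or single-mutant versions, though the record does not spell out this rationale. The insert was introduced by restriction cloning, but the 5′ and 3′ sites used are not recorded. The depositor notes that extra HindIII and XhoI restriction sites lie upstream of the MAVS start codon position. No epitope tags or reporters are listed.
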