>Addgene plasmid #52018 | pcDNA3-MAVS-M1A,M142A-invitro(KaganE14) | depositor partial sequence | sequence record 80235 | HindIII-insert-NotI
AAGCTTGAATTAGATCTCTCGAGGCACCGTTTGCTGAAGACAAGACCTATAAGTATATCTGCCGCAATTT
CAGCAATTTTTGCAATGTGGATGTTGTAGAGATTCTGCCTTACCTGCCCTGCCTCACAGCAAGAGACCAG
GATCGACTGCGGGCCACCTGCACACTCTCAGGGAACCGGGACACCCTCTGGCATCTCTTCAATACCCTTC
AGCGGCGGCCCGGCTGGGTGGAGTACTTCATTGCGGCACTGAGGGGCTGTGAGCTAGTTGATCTCGCGGA
CGAAGTGGCCTCTGTCTACGAGAGCTACCAGCCTCGGACCTCGGACCGTCCCCCAGACCCACTGGAGCCA
CCGTCACTTCCTGCTGAGAGGCCAGGGCCCCCCACACCTGCTGCGGCCCACAGCATCCCCTACAACAGCT
GCAGAGAGAAGGAGCCAAGTTACCCCGCACCTGTCCAGGAGACCCAGGCGCCAGAGTCCCCAGGAGAGAA
TTCAGAGCAAGCCCTGCAGACGCTCAGCCCCAGAGCCATCCCAAGGAATCCAGATGGTGGCCCCCTGGAG
TCCTCCTCTGACCTGGCAGCCCTCAGCCCTCTGACCTCCAGCGGGCATCAGGAGAAGGACACAGAACTGG
GCAGTACCCACACAGCAGGTGCGACCTCCAGCCTCACACCATCCCGTGGGCCTGTGTCTCCATCTGTCTC
CTTCCAGCCCCTGGCCCGTTCCACCCCCAGGGCAAGCCGCTTGCCTGGACCCACAGGGTCAGTTGTATCT
ACTGGCACCTCCTTCTCCTCCTCATCCCCTGGCTTGGCCTCTGCAGGGGCTGCAGAGGGTAAACAGGGTG
CAGAGAGTGACCAGGCCGAGCCTATCATCTGCTCCAGTGGGGCAGAGGCACCTGCCAACTCTCTGCCCTC
CAAAGTGCCTACCACCTTGATGCCTGTGAACACAGTGGCCCTGAAAGTGCCTGCCAACCCAGCATCTGTC
AGCACAGTGCCCTCCAAGTTGCCAACTAGCTCAAAGCCCCCTGGTGCAGTGCCTTCTAATGCGCTCACCA
ATCCAGCACCATCCAAATTGCCCATCAACTCAACCCGTGCTGGCATGGTGCCATCCAAAGTGCCTACTAG
CATGGTGCTCACCAAGGTGTCTGCCAGCACAGTCCCCACTGACGGGAGCAGCAGAAATGAGGAGACCCCA
GCAGCTCCAACACCCGCCGGCGCCACTGGAGGCAGCTCAGCCTGGCTAGACAGCAGCTTTGAGAATAGGG
GCCTTGGGTCGGAGCTGAGTAAGCCTGGCGTGCTGGCATCCCAGGTAGACAGCCCGTTCTCGGGCTGCTT
CGAGGATCTTGCCATCAGTGCCAGCACCTCCTTGGGCATGGGGCCCTGCCATGGCCCAGAGGAGAATGAG
TATAAGTCCGAGGGCACCTTTGGGATCCACGTGGCTGAGAACCCCAGCATCCAGCTCCTGGAGGGCAACC
CTGGGCCACCTGCGGACCCGGATGGCGGCCCCAGGCCACAAGCCGACCGGAAGTTCCAGGAGAGGGAGGT
GCCATGCCACAGGCCCTCACCTGGGGCTCTGTGGCTCCAGGTGGCTGTGACAGGGGTGCTGGTAGTCACA
CTCCTGGTGGTGCTGTACCGGCGGCGTCTGCACTAGGCGGCCGC
