>Addgene plasmid #52018 | pcDNA3-MAVS-M1A,M142A-invitro(KaganE14) | addgene partial sequence | sequence record 81697 | CMV-F 5'-CGCAAATGGGCGGTAGGCGTG-3'
ACTAGAGAACCCACTGCCTTACTGGCTTATCGAAATTAATACGACTCACTATAGGGAGACCCAAGCTTGA
ATTAGATCTCTCGAGGCACCGTTTGCTGAAGACAAGACCTATAAGTATATCTGCCGCAATTTCAGCAATT
TTTGCAATGTGGATGTTGTAGAGATTCTGCCTTACCTGCCCTGCCTCACAGCAAGAGACCAGGATCGACT
GCGGGCCACCTGCACACTCTCAGGGAACCGGGACACCCTCTGGCATCTCTTCAATACCCTTCAGCGGCGG
CCCGGCTGGGTGGAGTACTTCATTGCGGCACTGAGGGGCTGTGAGCTAGTTGATCTCGCGGACGAAGTGG
CCTCTGTCTACGAGAGCTACCAGCCTCGGACCTCGGACCGTCCCCCAGACCCACTGGAGCCACCGTCACT
TCCTGCTGAGAGGCCAGGGCCCCCCACACCTGCTGCGGCCCACAGCATCCCCTACAACAGCTGCAGAGAG
AAGGAGCCAAGTTACCCCGCACCTGTCCAGGAGACCCAGGCGCCAGAGTCCCCAGGAGAGAATTCAGAGC
AAGCCCTGCAGACGCTCAGCCCCAGAGCCATCCCAAGGAATCCAGATGGTGGCCCCCTGGAGTCCTCCTC
TGACCTGGCAGCCCTCAGCCCTCTGACCTCCAGCGGGCATCAGGAGAAGGACACAGAACTGGGCAGTACC
CACACAGCAGGTGCGACCTCCAGCCTCACACCATCCCGTGGGCCTGTGTCTCCATCTGTCTCCTTCCAGC
CCCTGGCCCGTTCCACCCCCAGGGCAAGCCGCTTGCCTGGACCCACAGGGTCAGTTGTATCTACTGGCAC
CTCCTTCTCCTCCTCATCCCCTGGCTT
