>Addgene plasmid #52018 | pcDNA3-MAVS-M1A,M142A-invitro(KaganE14) | addgene partial sequence | sequence record 81753 | BGH-rev 5'-TAGAAGGCACAGTCGAGG-3'
CTATAGAATAGGGCCCTCTAGATGCATGCTCGAGCGGCCGCCTAGTGCAGACGCCGCCGGTACAGCACCA
CCAGGAGTGTGACTACCAGCACCCCTGTCACAGCCACCTGGAGCCACAGAGCCCCAGGTGAGGGCCTGTG
GCATGGCACCTCCCTCTCCTGGAACTTCCGGTCGGCTTGTGGCCTGGGGCCGCCATCCGGGTCCGCAGGT
GGCCCAGGGTTGCCCTCCAGGAGCTGGATGCTGGGGTTCTCAGCCACGTGGATCCCAAAGGTGCCCTCGG
ACTTATACTCATTCTCCTCTGGGCCATGGCAGGGCCCCATGCCCAAGGAGGTGCTGGCACTGATGGCAAG
ATCCTCGAAGCAGCCCGAGAACGGGCTGTCTACCTGGGATGCCAGCACGCCAGGCTTACTCAGCTCCGAC
CCAAGGCCCCTATTCTCAAAGCTGCTGTCTAGCCAGGCTGAGCTGCCTCCAGTGGCGCCGGCGGGTGTTG
GAGCTGCTGGGGTCTCCTCATTTCTGCTGCTCCCGTCAGTGGGGACTGTGCTGGCAGACACCTTGGTGAG
CACCATGCTAGTAGGCACTTTGGATGGCACCATGCCAGCACGGGTTGAGTTGATGGGCAATTTGGATGGT
GCTGGATTGGTGAGCGCATTAGAAGGCACTGCACCAGGGGGCTTTGAGCTAGTTGGCAACTTGGAGGGCA
CTGTGCTGACAGATGCTGGGTTGGCAGGCACTTTCAGGGCCACTGTGTTCACAGGCATCAAGGTGGTAGG
CACTTTGGAGGGCAGAGAGTTGGCAGGTGCCTCTGCCCCACTGGAGCAGATGATAGGCTCGGCCTGGTCA
CTCTCTGCACCCTGTTTACCCTCTGCAGCCCCTGCAGAGGCCAA
